Addgene plasmid #202212: pBCC078
Purpose: Level1 DNA-Tag with bc066
Depositing lab: Paul Schulze-Lefert. Depositing organization: Max Planck Institute for Plant Breeding Research. Publication: Chromosomal barcodes for simultaneous tracking of near-isogenic bacterial strains in plant microbiota. Ordon J, Thouin J, Nakano RT, Ma KW, Zhang P, Huettel B, Garrido-Oter R, Schulze-Lefert P. Nat Microbiol. 2024 Apr;9(4):1117-1129. doi: 10.1038/s41564-024-01619-8. Epub 2024 Mar 19. PubMed 38503974.
Backbone
  Vector backbone: pBCC27
  Vector type: Bacterial Expression
Growth in bacteria
  Bacterial resistance: Ampicillin, 100 μg/mL
  Growth temperature: 37°C
  Growth strain: DH5alpha
  Copy number: High Copy
Gene/Insert
  Gene/Insert name: bc066
  Species: Synthetic
  Cloning method: Restriction Enzyme; 5′ cloning site unknown (unknown if destroyed)
Terms and licenses: Academic/Nonprofit Terms; Industry Terms: Not Available to Industry
Depositor comments: Please visit https://doi.org/10.1101/2023.04.20.537712 for bioRxiv preprint.
How to cite: pBCC078 was a gift from Paul Schulze-Lefert (Addgene plasmid # 202212 ; http://n2t.net/addgene:202212 ; RRID:Addgene_202212)
