[The description below was written by a language model from this plasmid's Addgene catalogue record and pLannotate feature annotations shown in this document.]
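Description:
pBCC078 is a 4.7 kb "Level 1" DNA-tag plasmid built on the pBCC27 backbone and catalogued as a bacterial expression vector. It carries the synthetic barcode bc066. It comes from a toolkit developed for chromosomal barcoding of bacteria, which allows near-isogenic strains to be tracked simultaneously within plant microbiota. The "Level 1" designation suggests an intermediate module in a hierarchical cloning scheme, but the record lists only restriction-enzyme cloning with unknown sites and does not describe how the barcode is passed on to later constructs or delivered to the chromosome.

The annotated features describe the backbone rather than the payload. For propagation in E. coli, the plasmid has a high-copy ColE1/pUC-type origin and a β-lactamase gene under its native bla promoter, giving ampicillin selection. It also carries the incP (RK2-type) oriV together with trfA, whose product initiates replication at oriV and contributes to copy-number control. This pair provides broad-host-range replication in Gram-negative bacteria. Nopaline-type left and right T-DNA border repeats and a very short tetR fragment are also detected. These are typical of binary-vector-derived modular cloning backbones and are most likely inherited backbone elements, with no stated role in this construct.

The bc066 barcode is not annotated in the feature table, as expected for a short synthetic sequence that matches no standard part. The record gives neither its position and length nor any promoter, flanking priming sites or other elements associated with it.
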