Features (pLannotate 1.2.2; 8 found; start..end, strand, type, name):
     76..100     -  misc_feature   LB T-DNA repeat: left border repeat from nopaline C58 T-DNA
    192..823     +  rep_origin     oriV: incP origin of replication
    910..1014    +  promoter       AmpR promoter: bla
   1015..1875    +  CDS            AmpR: β-lactamase; bla; confers resistance to ampicillin, carbenicillin, and related antibiotics
   2046..2634    +  rep_origin     ori: high-copy-number ColE1/pMB1/pBR322/pUC origin of replication
   2970..4115    +  CDS            trfA: TRFA_ECOLX - Experimental evidence at protein level: Swiss-Prot protein existence level 1. Also involved in plasmid copy number control, promoting intermolecular coupling of protein bound iterons at oriV, which inhibits replication initiation. From Escherichia coli.
   4142..4162    +  CDS            TetR (fragment): tetracycline resistance regulatory protein; tetR
   4274..4298    -  misc_feature   RB T-DNA repeat: right border repeat from nopaline C58 T-DNA
>Addgene plasmid #202212 | pBCC078 | addgene full sequence | sequence record 403721 | Addgene NGS Result
GTGGGGCCCACTGCATCCACCCCAGTACATTAAAAACGTCCGCAATGTGTTATTAAGTTGTCTAAGCGTC
AATTTGTTTACACCACAATATATCCTGCCACCAGCCAGCCAACAGCTCCCCGACCGGCAGCTCGGCACAA
AATCACCACTCGATACAGGCAGCCCATCAGTCAGATCAGGATCTCCTTTGCGACGCTCACCGGGCTGGTT
GCCCTCGCCGCTGGGCTGGCGGCCGTCTATGGCCCTGCAAACGCGCCAGAAACGCCGTCGAAGCCGTGTG
CGAGACACCGCGGCCGCCGGCGTTGTGGATACCTCGCGGAAAACTTGGCCCTCACTGACAGATGAGGGGC
GGACGTTGACACTTGAGGGGCCGACTCACCCGGCGCGGCGTTGACAGATGAGGGGCAGGCTCGATTTCGG
CCGGCGACGTGGAGCTGGCCAGCCTCGCAAATCGGCGAAAACGCCTGATTTTACGCGAGTTTCCCACAGA
TGATGTGGACAAGCCTGGGGATAAGTGCCCTGCGGTATTGACACTTGAGGGGCGCGACTACTGACAGATG
AGGGGCGCGATCCTTGACACTTGAGGGGCAGAGTGCTGACAGATGAGGGGCGCACCTATTGACATTTGAG
GGGCTGTCCACAGGCAGAAAATCCAGCATTTGCAAGGGTTTCCGCCCGTTTTTCGGCCACCGCTAACCTG
TCTTTTAACCTGCTTTTAAACCAATATTTATAAACCTTGTTTTTAACCAGGGCTGCGCCCTGTGCGCGTG
ACCGCGCACGCCGAAGGGGGGTGCCCCCCCTTCTCGAACCCTCCCGGCCCGCTAACGCGGGCCTCCCATC
CCCCCAGGGGCTGCGCCCCTCGGCCGCGAACGGCCTCACCCCAAAAATGGCAGCGCTGGCCAATTCGTGC
GCGGAACCCCTATTTGTTTATTTTTCTAAATACATTCAAATATGTATCCGCTCATGAGACAATAACCTTG
ATAAATGCTTCAATAATATTGAAAAAGGAAGAGTATGAGTATTCAACATTTCCGTGTCGCCCTTATTCCC
TTTTTTGCGGCATTTTGCCTTCCTGTTTTTGCTCACCCAGAAACGCTGGTGAAAGTAAAAGATGCTGAAG
ATCAGTTGGGTGCACGAGTGGGTTACATCGAACTGGATCTCAACAGCGGTAAGATCCTTGAGAGTTTTCG
CCCCGAAGAACGTTTTCCAATGATGAGCACTTTTAAAGTTCTGCTATGTGGCGCGGTATTATCCCGTATT
GACGCCGGGCAAGAGCAACTCGGTCGCCGCATACACTATTCTCAGAATGACTTGGTTGAGTACTCACCAG
TCACAGAAAAGCATCTTACGGATGGCATGACAGTAAGAGAATTATGCAGTGCTGCCATAACCATGAGTGA
TAACACTGCGGCCAACTTACTTCTGACAACGATCGGAGGACCGAAGGAGCTAACCGCTTTTTTGCACAAC
ATGGGGGATCATGTAACTCGCCTTGATCGTTGGGAACCGGAGCTGAATGAAGCCATACCAAACGACGAGC
GTGACACCACGATGCCTGTAGCAATGGCAACAACGTTGCGCAAACTATTAACTGGCGAACTACTTACTCT
AGCTTCCCGGCAACAATTAATAGACTGGATGGAGGCGGATAAAGTTGCAGGACCACTTCTGCGCTCGGCC
CTTCCGGCTGGCTGGTTTATTGCTGATAAATCTGGAGCCGGTGAGCGTGGTTCTCGCGGTATCATTGCAG
CACTGGGGCCAGATGGTAAGCCCTCCCGTATCGTAGTTATCTACACGACGGGGAGTCAGGCAACTATGGA
TGAACGAAATAGACAGATCGCTGAGATAGGTGCCTCACTGATTAAGCATTGGTAACTGTCAGACCAAGTT
TACTCATATATACTTTAGATTGATTTAAAACTTCATTTTTAATTTAAAAGGATCTAGGTGAAGATCCTTT
TTGATAATCTCATGACCAAAATCCCTTAACGTGAGTTTTCGTTCCACTGAGCGTCAGACCCCGTAGAAAA
GATCAAAGGATCTTCTTGAGATCCTTTTTTTCTGCGCGTAATCTGCTGCTTGCAAACAAAAAAACCACCG
CTACCAGCGGTGGTTTGTTTGCCGGATCAAGAGCTACCAACTCTTTTTCCGAAGGTAACTGGCTTCAGCA
GAGCGCAGATACCAAATACTGTTCTTCTAGTGTAGCCGTAGTTAGGCCACCACTTCAAGAACTCTGTAGC
ACCGCCTACATACCTCGCTCTGCTAATCCTGTTACCAGTGGCTGCTGCCAGTGGCGATAAGTCGTGTCTT
ACCGGGTTGGACTCAAGACGATAGTTACCGGATAAGGCGCAGCGGTCGGGCTGAACGGGGGGTTCGTGCA
CACAGCCCAGCTTGGAGCGAACGACCTACACCGAACTGAGATACCTACAGCGTGAGCTATGAGAAAGCGC
CACGCTTCCCGAAGGGAGAAAGGCGGACAGGTATCCGGTAAGCGGCAGGGTCGGAACAGGAGAGCGCACG
AGGGAGCTTCCAGGGGGAAACGCCTGGTATCTTTATAGTCCTGTCGGGTTTCGCCACCTCTGACTTGAGC
GTCGATTTTTGTGATGCTCGTCAGGGGGGCGGAGCCTATGGAAAAACGCCAGCAACGCGGCCTTTTTACG
GTTCCTGGCAGATCCTAGATGTGGCGCAACGATGCCGGCGACAAGCAGGAGCGCACCGACTTCTTCCGCA
TCAAGTGTTTTGGCTCTCAGGCCGAGGCCCACGGCAAGTATTTGGGCAAGGGGTCGCTGGTATTCGTGCA
GGGCAAGATTCGGAATACCAAGTACGAGAAGGACGGCCAGACGGTCTACGGGACCGACTTCATTGCCGAT
AAGGTGGATTATCTGGACACCAAGGCACCAGGCGGGTCAAATCAGGAATAAGGGCACATTGCCCCGGCGT
GAGTCGGGGCAATCCCGCAAGGAGGGTGAATGAATCGGACGTTTGACCGGAAGGCATACAGGCAAGAACT
GATCGACGCGGGGTTTTCCGCCGAGGATGCCGAAACCATCGCAAGCCGCACCGTCATGCGTGCGCCCCGC
GAAACCTTCCAGTCCGTCGGCTCGATGGTCCAGCAAGCTACGGCCAAGATCGAGCGCGACAGCGTGCAAC
TGGCTCCCCCTGCCCTGCCCGCGCCATCGGCCGCCGTGGAGCGTTCGCGTCGTCTTGAACAGGAGGCGGC
AGGTTTGGCGAAGTCGATGACCATCGACACGCGAGGAACTATGACGACCAAGAAGCGAAAAACCGCCGGC
GAGGACCTGGCAAAACAGGTCAGCGAGGCCAAGCAGGCCGCGTTGCTGAAACACACGAAGCAGCAGATCA
AGGAAATGCAGCTTTCCTTGTTCGATATTGCGCCGTGGCCGGACACGATGCGAGCGATGCCAAACGACAC
GGCCCGCTCTGCCCTGTTCACCACGCGCAACAAGAAAATCCCGCGCGAGGCGCTGCAAAACAAGGTCATT
TTCCACGTCAACAAGGACGTGAAGATCACCTACACCGGCGTCGAGCTGCGGGCCGACGATGACGAACTGG
TGTGGCAGCAGGTGTTGGAGTACGCGAAGCGCACCCCTATCGGCGAGCCGATCACCTTCACGTTCTACGA
GCTTTGCCAGGACCTGGGCTGGTCGATCAATGGCCGGTATTACACGAAGGCCGAGGAATGCCTGTCGCGC
CTACAGGCGACGGCGATGGGCTTCACGTCCGACCGCGTTGGGCACCTGGAATCGGTGTCGCTGCTGCACC
GCTTCCGCGTCCTGGACCGTGGCAAGAAAACGTCCCGTTGCCAGGTCCTGATCGACGAGGAAATCGTCGT
GCTGTTTGCTGGCGACCACTACACGAAATTCATATGGGAGAAGTACCGCAAGCTGTCGCCGACGGCCCGA
CGGATGTTCGACTATTTCAGCTCGCACCGGGAGCCGTACCCGCTCAAGCTGGAAACCTTCCGCCTCATGT
GCGGATCGGATTCCACCCGCGTGAAGAAGTGGCGCGAGCAGGTCGGCGAAGCCTGCGAAGAGTTGCGAGG
CAGCGGCCTGGTGGAACACGCCTGGGTCAATGATGACCTGGTGCATTGCAAACGCTAGGGCCTTGTGGGG
TCAGTTCCGGCTGGGGGTTCAGCAGCCAGCGCCTGATCTGGGGAACCCTGTGGTTGGCATGCACATACAA
ATGGACGAACGGATAAACCTTTTCACGCCCTTTTAAATATCCGATTATTCTAATAAACGCTCTTTTCTCT
TAGGTTTACCCGCCAATATATCCTGTCAAACACTGATAGTTTAAACCACTTCGTGCAGAAGACAATCTGA
GCGAGCGTTAACAGGATTAGATACCCTGCTTGGTCATTTAGAGGAAGTAACCTTATCACTTAGAGGAAGG
AGGGGCAATGACAACCAGCATCCCCAATGATGACTAGACAGTTCGGCCTCCTGCTGGCGATCATAATGGC
AAGTACAACTGAGCGAGTTCTCGAATCTAGCATCGCTGGCGAGTAGAGCTTACTGCGCCATAATGAACAC
CTAACGTAGCTATATAGGACACAGTTGCATGGGGAGAAGGCTGTGCTTGGAGTTTTAAGCATATCACTAA
GCGGGCATCGATGAAGAACGCAGCGGAAGGTGGGGATGACGTAACTCCGCATGCTCCCCATGGGAATTCG
TAATTGTCTTCACAGA
